Addgene plasmid #43617: III-GATG
Depositing lab: Chad Cowan & Kiran Musunuru. Depositing organization: Harvard University. Publication: A TALEN Genome-Editing System for Generating Human Stem Cell-Based Disease Models. Ding Q, Lee YK, Schaefer EA, Peters DT, Veres A, Kim K, Kuperwasser N, Motola DL, Meissner TB, Hendriks WT, Trevisan M, Gupta RM, Moisan A, Banks E, Friesen M, Schinzel RT, Xia F, Tang A, Xia Y, Figueroa E, Wann A, Ahfeldt T, Daheron L, Zhang F, Rubin LL, Peng LF, Chung RT, Musunuru K, Cowan CA. Cell Stem Cell. 2012 Dec 12. pii: S1934-5909(12)00645-5. doi: 10.1016/j.stem.2012.11.011. PubMed 23246482.
Backbone
  Vector backbone: pCRII-TOPO
  Backbone manufacturer: Invitrogen
  Backbone size w/o insert (bp): 3973
  Vector type: Bacterial Cloning
Growth in bacteria
  Bacterial resistance: Ampicillin and Kanamycin, 100 & 50 μg/mL
  Growth temperature: 37°C
  Growth strain: Top10
  Copy number: High Copy
Gene/Insert
  Gene/Insert name: III-GATG
  Species: Synthetic
  Insert size (bp): 426
  Cloning method: TOPO Cloning
  Sequencing primers: 5′ T7; 3′ M13-rev
Terms and licenses: Academic/Nonprofit Terms; Industry Terms: Not Available to Industry
How to cite: III-GATG was a gift from Chad Cowan & Kiran Musunuru (Addgene plasmid # 43617 ; http://n2t.net/addgene:43617 ; RRID:Addgene_43617)
