[The description below was written by a language model from this plasmid's Addgene catalogue record.]
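Description:
III-GATG is a bacterial cloning plasmid built on the commercial pCRII-TOPO backbone (about 4 kb without insert), into which a 426 bp synthetic fragment was introduced by TOPO cloning. It is maintained at high copy number in E. coli and carries both ampicillin and kanamycin resistance, as is standard for this backbone, so either or both antibiotics can be used for selection. The insert sits between the T7 and M13-reverse priming sites used to sequence across it. No feature table is provided, so the internal organisation of the insert is not documented in the record beyond its name, size and synthetic origin.

The plasmid belongs to a collection deposited with a study describing a TALEN genome-editing system for generating human stem cell-based disease models. In that context, the name suggests a module in a TALE repeat assembly library: "GATG" most plausibly denotes the four target DNA bases recognised by a pre-assembled block of four TALE repeats, an interpretation consistent with the insert length, since one repeat is roughly 100 bp. "III" plausibly indicates the position that block occupies in a hierarchically assembled repeat array. This reading is inferred from the naming and the associated publication, not stated explicitly in the catalogue fields. The construct has no recorded mammalian promoter, reporter or expression elements. It is best understood as a storage and source vector from which the repeat block can be excised or amplified and joined with other position-specific blocks to build a full-length, custom TALEN in a separate destination vector.
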