>Addgene plasmid #43617 | III-GATG | depositor partial sequence | sequence record 58882 | III-GATG sequence 426 bps
CGTCTCGGCTCACCCCAGAGCAGGTCGTGGCAATCGCGAGCAATAACGGCGGAAAACAGGCTTTGGAAAC
GGTGCAGAGGCTCCTTCCAGTGCTGTGCCAAGCGCACGGACTGACCCCAGAGCAGGTCGTGGCAATCGCC
TCCAACATTGGCGGGAAACAGGCACTCGAGACTGTCCAGCGCCTGCTTCCCGTGCTGTGCCAAGCGCACG
GCCTCACCCCAGAGCAGGTCGTGGCCATTGCCTCGAATGGAGGGGGCAAACAGGCGTTGGAAACCGTACA
ACGATTGCTGCCGGTGCTGTGCCAAGCGCACGGATTAACCCCAGAGCAGGTCGTGGCAATCGCGAGCAAT
AACGGCGGAAAACAGGCTTTGGAAACGGTGCAGAGGCTCCTTCCAGTGCTGTGCCAAGCGCACGGACTCA
GAGACG
