>Addgene plasmid #43617 | III-GATG | addgene partial sequence | sequence record 61599 | M13-F20 5'-TGTAAAACGACGGCCAGT-3'
ATNTNGCGCGTCTCGGCTCACCCCAGAGCAGGTCGTGGCAATCGCGAGCAATAACGGCGGAAAACAGGCT
TTGGAAACGGTGCAGAGGCTCCTTCCAGTGCTGTGCCAAGCGCACGGACTGACCCCAGAGCAGGTCGTGG
CAATCGCCTCCAACATTGGCGGGAAACAGGCACTCGAGACTGTCCAGCGCCTGCTTCCCGTGCTGTGCCA
AGCGCACGGCCTCACCCCAGAGCAGGTCGTGGCCATTGCCTCGAATGGAGGGGGCAAACAGGCGTTGGAA
ACCGTACAACGATTGCTGCCGGTGCTGTGCCAAGCGCACGGATTAACCCCAGAGCAGGTCGTGGCAATCG
CGAGCAATAACGGCGGAAAACAGGCTTTGGAAACGGTGCAGAGGCTCCTTCCAGTGCTGTGCCAAGCGCA
CGGACTCAGAGACGTGGGCACAGGAAAGATACTTAAGGGCGAATTCCAGCACACTGGCGGCCGTTACTAG
TGGATCCGAGCTCGGTACCAAGCTTGATGCATAGCTTGAGTATTCTATAGTGTCACCTAAATAGCTTGGC
GTAATCATGGTCATAGCTGTTTCCTGTGTGAAATTGTTATCCGCTCACAATTCCACACAACATACGAGCC
GGAAGCATAAAGTGTAAAGCCTGGGGTGCCTAATGAGTGAGCTAACTCACATTAATTGCGTTGCGCTCAC
TGCCCGCTTTCCAGTCGGGAAACCTGTCGTGCCAGCTGCATTAATGAATCGGCCAACGCGCGGGGAGAGG
CGGTTTGCGTATTGGGCGCTCTTCCGCTTCCTCGCTCACTGACTCGCTGCGCTCGGTCGTCGT
